Addgene plasmid #21322: pHR'-ROMK1-CITE-GFP
Depositing lab: Jay Nadeau. Depositing organization: McGill University. Publication: ROMK1 (Kir1.1) causes apoptosis and chronic silencing of hippocampal neurons. Nadeau H, McKinney S, Anderson DJ, Lester HA. J Neurophysiol. 2000 Aug . 84(2):1062-75. 10.1152/jn.2000.84.2.1062 PubMed 10938328.
Backbone
  Vector backbone: pHR'
  Backbone manufacturer: Didier Trono
  Backbone size w/o insert (bp): 10000
  Vector type: Mammalian Expression, Lentiviral
Growth in bacteria
  Bacterial resistance: Ampicillin, 100 μg/mL
  Growth temperature: 37°C
  Growth strain: Stbl3
  Growth instructions: Stbl3
  Copy number: High Copy
Gene/Insert
  Gene/Insert name: ROMK1
  Species: R. norvegicus (rat)
  Insert size (bp): 3375
  GenBank ID: NM_017023
  Entrez Gene: Kcnj1 (a.k.a. KAB-1, Kcnj, Kcnj1_v1, Kcnj1_v3, ROMK1, ROMK2, ROMK3, kir1.1)
  Tag / fusion protein: GFP (bicistronic with CITE/IRES)
  Cloning method: Restriction Enzyme; 5′ cloning site BamHI (not destroyed); 3′ cloning site XhoI (destroyed during cloning)
  Sequencing primers: 5′ n/a; 3′ n/a
Resource information
  A portion of this plasmid was derived from a plasmid made by: Kevin Ho Colin G. Nichols W. Jonathan Lederer Jonathan Lytton Peter M. Vassilev Marie V. Kanazirska & Steven C. Hebert Nature 362, 31 - 38 (1993)
Terms and licenses: Academic/Nonprofit Terms; Industry Terms: Not Available to Industry
How to cite: pHR'-ROMK1-CITE-GFP was a gift from Jay Nadeau (Addgene plasmid # 21322 ; http://n2t.net/addgene:21322 ; RRID:Addgene_21322)
