[The description below was written by a language model from this plasmid's Addgene catalogue record.]
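Description:
pHR'-ROMK1-CITE-GFP is a lentiviral transfer vector built on the pHR' backbone (roughly 10 kb without insert), intended for mammalian expression by viral transduction. It is propagated in bacteria as a high-copy plasmid under ampicillin selection, in a recombination-deficient strain of the kind usually chosen to keep the repeated viral terminal sequences of lentiviral plasmids stable. No feature table accompanies the record, so the promoter driving the payload, the origin of replication and the specific viral elements present are not stated.

The insert, about 3.4 kb and cloned between BamHI (retained) and XhoI (destroyed during cloning), carries rat ROMK1, the Kir1.1 inwardly rectifying potassium channel encoded by Kcnj1. It is arranged in a bicistronic cassette with GFP. The CITE (cap-independent translation enhancer) is an IRES-type element that lets ribosomes initiate internally on the downstream reading frame. The channel and GFP are therefore translated as separate proteins from a single transcript rather than as a fusion. Green fluorescence thus marks cells expressing the transgene while leaving the channel untagged, which helps preserve its native function.

The associated publication reports that ROMK1 expression causes chronic silencing and apoptosis of hippocampal neurons. This suggests the construct was made to deliver the potassium channel into neurons to suppress their electrical excitability, with GFP identifying transduced cells for recording or imaging. As a transfer vector it would normally be paired with separate packaging and envelope plasmids to produce viral particles, though the record does not specify these.
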