>Addgene plasmid #21322 | pHR'-ROMK1-CITE-GFP | addgene partial sequence | sequence record 27160 | 21322 with MKQQH-GFP-ROMK 5'-GAAGCAGCACGACTTCTTCA
TCAGGACGCCCATCTTCTTCAGGACGACGGCAACTACAAGACCCGCGCCGAGGTGAAGTTCGAGGGCGAC
ACCCTGGTGAACCGCATCGAGCTGAAGGGCATCGACTTCAAGGAGGACGGCAACATCCTGGGGCACAAGC
TGGAGTACAACTACAACAGCCACAACGTCTATATCATGGCCGACAAGCAGAAGAACGGCATCAAGGTGAA
CTTCAAGATCCGCCACAACATCGAGGACGGCAGCGTGCAGCTCGCCGACCACTACCAGCAGAACACCCCC
ATCGGCGACGGCCCCGTGCTGCTGCCCGACAACCACTACCTGAGCACCCAGTCCGCCCTGAGCAAAGACC
CCAACGAGAAGCGCGATCACATGGTCCTGCTGGAGTTCGTGACCGCCGCCGGGATCACTCTCGGCATGGA
CGAGCTGTACAAGACGCGTATGGGCGCTTCGGAACGGAGTGTGTTCAGAGTGCTGATCAGGGCACTGACA
GAAAGGATGTTCAAACACCTCCGAAGATGGTTTATCACTCACATATTTGGGCGTTCCCGGCAACGGGCAA
GGCTGGTCTCTAAAGAAGGAAGATGTAACATCGAGTTTGGCAATGTGGATGCACAGTCAAGGTTTATATT
CTTTGTGGACATCTGGACAACTGTGCTGGACCTGAAATGGAGGTACAAAATGACCGTGTTCATCACAGCC
TTCTTGGGGAGTTGGTTCCTCTTTGGTCTCCTGTGGTATGTCGTAGCGTATGTTCATAAGGACCTCCCAG
AGTTCTACCCGCCTGACAACCGCACTCCTTGTGTGGAGAACATTAATGGCATGACTTCAGCCTTTCTGTT
TTCTCTAGAGACTCAAGTGACCATAGGTTACGGATTCAGGTTTGTGACAGAACAGTGCGCCACTGCCATT
TTTCCTGCTTATCTTCCAGTCTATTCTTGGAGTGATCATCAATTC
